>Addgene plasmid #60296 | pGL4.23 C3_21 | addgene partial sequence | sequence record 97985 | RVprimer3 5'-CTAGCAAAATAGGCTGTCCC-3'
TTTCTCTGGCCTAACTGGCCGGTACCTGAGCTCCCGTCGACGAATTCTGCAGATATCACAAGTTTGTACA
AAAAAGCAGGCTCCGCGGCCGCCCCCTTGATCCACCCACCTTGGTTTCCCAAAGCGCTGGGATCATAGGC
GTGAGCCACTGCACCCGACTGGAAAACCTTATATTTACTTCCCAAAATTTGTTCTGAGAATATCAATAAA
GTCAAAAACCTTCCCCATCCTGGGTAGGAGGAGCCAGAAGACAGATCAGGAGGGTAATAGACTTACTGTC
ATGAGAAAACTAAAGCTGGAGGTGAGCTGCTGACAGGGCAAGAACGCTTATTGACAAAGAAAATGGGCCG
GAAAGGTTATGGTGTTCTAATGTCTTCATTAGACAGAACTGATGAGTGCTTTCAAGTCTGTTAACAGGAT
TATTTTGGAAAATCCCAGCTTAACTCTTAGAATTTCATCTGCTTAACTGAAACTTTGTCAATATTGTACA
TTTTTGTTTATATTAAGTAAGGACTAAAACCTTTTGAAACCCTGCCAATAAGTAATATGAAAGACAGAGA
GGTGGCTGAAGGTTGGTAGAACAAGAAAACAGCTCCAACAGGATCTGTTCACGATAGAATGGCTCCTTTA
AAGAGAATAGCCAGAATAGACACACCTCTAGACAAATGTAAGTACAATACATTCCAAAGTCAAATACAAA
TGCTTTTTATTATCTTACATCTTTTATAATCCGTGCCC
