>Addgene plasmid #60296 | pGL4.23 C3_21 | addgene partial sequence | sequence record 98056 | ColEterm 5'-agctgataccgctcgccgcagccgaacg-3'
AGTTGCATGATAAAGAAGACAGTCATAAGTGCGGCGACGATAGTCATGCCCCGCGCCCACCGGAAGGAGC
TGACTGGGTTGAAGGCTCTCAAGGGCATCGGTCGACGGATCCTTATCGATTTTACCACATTTGTAGAGGT
TTTACTTGCTTTAAAAAACCTCCCACACCTCCCCCTGAACCTGAAACATAAAATGAATGCAATTGTTGTT
GTTAACTTGTTTATTGCAGCTTATAATGGTTACAAATAAAGCAATAGCATCACAAATTTCACAAATAAAG
CATTTTTTTCACTGCATTCTAGTTGTGGTTTGTCCAAACTCATCAATGTATCTTATCATGTCTGCTCGAA
GCGGCCGGCCGCCCCGACTCTAGAATTATTAC
