[The description below was written by a language model from this plasmid's Addgene catalogue record.]
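Description:
pGL4.23 C3_21 is a mammalian luciferase reporter plasmid for testing the activity of a candidate human enhancer. It is built on pGL4.23-GW, a Gateway-adapted derivative of the pGL4.23 reporter backbone (about 4.3 kb without insert) prepared by the depositing laboratory. The plasmid is propagated in E. coli under ampicillin selection. The record lists the copy number as unknown and includes no feature table, so the origin of replication and other backbone elements are not documented here.

The insert is a human genomic fragment annotated as the CDKN2BAS enhancer, from the CDKN2B-AS1 (ANRIL) locus on chromosome 9. According to the depositor's hg18 coordinates it spans roughly 670 bp. It was amplified from genomic DNA and introduced by Gateway recombination. The construct combines this fragment with a minimal promoter and the luc2 firefly luciferase gene. The minimal promoter gives only low basal transcription by itself, so luciferase output mainly reflects how much the cloned element stimulates transcription in the transfected cell type. The catalogue lists luciferase as a C-terminal "tag" on the backbone, but the insert is a non-coding regulatory sequence, so luciferase serves here as a separate reporter and not as a fusion partner.

The fragment is described as an enhancer active in human pancreatic islets. The plasmid comes from a study of islet enhancer clusters enriched in type 2 diabetes risk-associated variants. Its typical use is in transient transfection reporter assays to validate or compare the enhancer's activity. The record does not specify the cell lines used or any normalisation controls.
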