Addgene plasmid #60296: pGL4.23 C3_21
Purpose: This plasmid contains a human pancreatic islet active enhancer, a minimal promoter and a luc2 gene.
Depositing lab: Jorge Ferrer. Depositing organization: Imperial College London. Publication: Pancreatic islet enhancer clusters enriched in type 2 diabetes risk-associated variants. Pasquali L, Gaulton KJ, Rodriguez-Segui SA, Mularoni L, Miguel-Escalada I, Akerman I, Tena JJ, Moran I, Gomez-Marin C, van de Bunt M, Ponsa-Cobas J, Castro N, Nammo T, Cebola I, Garcia-Hurtado J, Maestro MA, Pattou F, Piemonti L, Berney T, Gloyn AL, Ravassard P, Gomez-Skarmeta JL, Muller F, McCarthy MI, Ferrer J. Nat Genet. 2014 Feb;46(2):136-43. doi: 10.1038/ng.2870. Epub 2014 Jan 12. PubMed 24413736.
Backbone
  Vector backbone: pGL4.23-GW
  Backbone manufacturer: Ferrer Lab
  Backbone size w/o insert (bp): 4283
  Vector type: Mammalian Expression, Luciferase
Growth in bacteria
  Bacterial resistance: Ampicillin, 100 μg/mL
  Growth temperature: 37°C
  Growth strain: DH5alpha
  Copy number: Unknown
Gene/Insert
  Gene/Insert name: CDKN2BAS enhancer (alt name: CDKN2BAS)
  Species: H. sapiens (human)
  Entrez Gene: CDKN2B-AS1 (a.k.a. ANRIL, CDKN2B-AS, CDKN2BAS, NCRNA00089, PCAT12, p15AS)
  Tag / fusion protein: Luciferase (C terminal on backbone)
  Cloning method: Gateway Cloning
  Sequencing primers: 5′ RVprimer3 (Promega): CTAGCAAAATAGGCTGTCCC
Terms and licenses: Academic/Nonprofit Terms; Industry Terms: Not Available to Industry
Depositor comments: chromosome : chr9; start: 22123613 end: 22124279 (genomic position corresponds to the version of the human genome hg18) Fw primer used for cloning: CACCTCTGCATAAATTCTTTGGAACA Rv primer used for cloning: GATCCACCCACCTTGGTTTCC
How to cite: pGL4.23 C3_21 was a gift from Jorge Ferrer (Addgene plasmid # 60296 ; http://n2t.net/addgene:60296 ; RRID:Addgene_60296)
